Addgene plasmid #156635: pD649-HAsp-GPA33-Fc(DAPA)-AviTag-6xHis
Purpose: Mammalian expression of cell-surface protein extracellular domain fused to Fc(DAPA)-Avi-6xHis. Protein is secreted from cells.
Depositing lab: Chris Garcia. Depositing organization: Stanford University. Publication: A Human IgSF Cell-Surface Interactome Reveals a Complex Network of Protein-Protein Interactions. Wojtowicz WM, Vielmetter J, Fernandes RA, Siepe DH, Eastman CL, Chisholm GB, Cox S, Klock H, Anderson PW, Rue SM, Miller JJ, Glaser SM, Bragstad ML, Vance J, Lam AW, Lesley SA, Zinn K, Garcia KC. Cell. 2020 Aug 20;182(4):1027-1043.e17. doi: 10.1016/j.cell.2020.07.025. PubMed 32822567.
Backbone
  Vector backbone: pD649
  Backbone size w/o insert (bp): 6106
  Vector type: Mammalian Expression
Growth in bacteria
  Bacterial resistance: Ampicillin, 100 μg/mL
  Growth temperature: 37°C
  Growth strain: DH5alpha
  Copy number: High Copy
Gene/Insert
  Gene/Insert name: GPA33
  Species: H. sapiens (human)
  Insert size (bp): 642
  Mutation: Fc region of human IgG contains D265A and P329A mutations (DAPA)
  Entrez Gene: GPA33 (a.k.a. A33)
  Promoter: CMV/SP6
  Tag / fusion protein: Fc(DAPA)-AviTag-6xHis (C terminal on backbone)
  Cloning method: Restriction Enzyme; 5′ cloning site GCGGCCGC (not destroyed); 3′ cloning site GGCGCGCC (not destroyed)
  Sequencing primers: 5′ ATTTAGGTGACACTATAG; 3′ CACGTACCAGTTGAACTTCACC
Resource information
  A portion of this plasmid was derived from a plasmid made by: synthesis by ThermoFisher
Terms and licenses: Academic/Nonprofit Terms; Industry Terms: Not Available to Industry
Depositor comments: Some plasmids in this collection may have an IS4-like element ISVsa5 family transposase upstream of the CMV promoter.
How to cite: pD649-HAsp-GPA33-Fc(DAPA)-AviTag-6xHis was a gift from Chris Garcia (Addgene plasmid # 156635 ; http://n2t.net/addgene:156635 ; RRID:Addgene_156635)
