[The description below was written by a language model from this plasmid's Addgene catalogue record and pLannotate feature annotations shown in this document.]
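Description:
pD649-HAsp-GPA33-Fc(DAPA)-AviTag-6xHis is a 6,748 bp mammalian expression plasmid built on the pD649 backbone for secreted production of the extracellular domain of human GPA33 (A33), an immunoglobulin-superfamily cell-surface protein. In bacteria it is maintained at high copy through a ColE1/pUC-type origin and selected with ampicillin via a full-length β-lactamase gene. Short annotated fragments of KanR, lacZα, an rrnB terminator and an f1 origin appear to be backbone remnants rather than functional parts. The depositor notes that some plasmids in this collection may carry an IS4-like ISVsa5-family transposase upstream of the CMV promoter, but none is annotated in this feature table.

Expression is driven by the CMV immediate-early enhancer and promoter, followed by a fragment of CMV intron A and an SP6 promoter, which can serve as a sequencing primer site or for in vitro transcription. The open reading frame starts with a signal peptide, named HAsp in the construct title but matched by the annotation software to a fragment of a mouse IgH signal sequence. Next comes the roughly 640 bp GPA33 ectodomain, cloned between preserved NotI and AscI sites, then the human IgG1 Fc region. The Fc carries the D265A and P329A (DAPA) substitutions, which are generally used to reduce Fc effector binding. The catalogue lists a C-terminal AviTag for site-specific biotinylation and a 6xHis tag for metal-affinity purification, although neither is individually annotated. A bGH polyadenylation signal ends the transcript.

A separate SV40/EM7-promoted cassette encodes puromycin N-acetyltransferase with an SV40 poly(A), which could allow selection of stable mammalian lines. The construct belongs to a set made to produce dimeric, biotinylatable ectodomain-Fc proteins for screening interactions among human IgSF cell-surface proteins.
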