Features (pLannotate 1.2.2; 21 found; start..end, strand, type, name):
    119..143     -  CDS            KanR (fragment): aminoglycoside phosphotransferase; aph(3')-Ia; confers resistance to kanamycin
    254..842     +  rep_origin     ori: high-copy-number ColE1/pMB1/pBR322/pUC origin of replication
   1067..1084    +  terminator     rrnB T2 terminator (fragment): transcription terminator T2 from the E. coli rrnB gene
   1109..1128    -  CDS            lacZα (fragment): LacZα fragment of β-galactosidase; lacZ fragment
   1584..1600    +  protein_bind   lac operator: The lac repressor binds to the lac operator to inhibit transcription in E. coli. This inhibition can be relieved by adding lactose or isopropyl-β-D-thiogalactopyranoside (IPTG). lac repressor encoded by lacI
   1843..2146    +  enhancer       CMV enhancer: human cytomegalovirus immediate early enhancer
   2147..2350    +  promoter       CMV promoter: human cytomegalovirus (CMV) immediate early promoter
   2486..2529    +  intron         CMV intron (fragment): modified intron A from human cytomegalovirus
   2581..2599    +  promoter       SP6 promoter: promoter for bacteriophage SP6 RNA polymerase
   2603..2640    +  CDS            IgH signal sequence (fragment): signal sequence from the mouse immunoglobulin heavy chain variable region
   2746..3390    +  CDS            GPA33 (fragment): GPA33_HUMAN - Experimental evidence at protein level: Swiss-Prot protein existence level 1. May play a role in cell-cell recognition and signaling. From Homo sapiens (Human).
   3298..4083    +  CDS            IGHG1 (fragment): IGHG1_HUMAN - Experimental evidence at protein level: Swiss-Prot protein existence level 1. Constant region of immunoglobulin heavy chains. Immunoglobulins, also known as antibodies, are membrane-bound or secreted glycoproteins produced by B lymphocytes. In the recognition phase of humoral immunity, the membrane-bound immunoglobulins serve as receptors which, upon binding of a specific antigen, trigger the clonal expansion and differentiation of B lymphocytes into immunoglobulins- secreting plasma cells. Secreted immunoglobulins mediate the effector phase of humoral immunity, which results in
   4298..4409    +  polyA_signal   bGH poly(A) signal: bovine growth hormone polyadenylation signal
   4410..4518    +  rep_origin     f1 ori (fragment): f1 bacteriophage origin of replication; arrow indicates direction of (+) strand synthesis
   4532..4861    +  promoter       SV40 promoter: SV40 enhancer and early promoter
   4909..4956    +  promoter       EM7 promoter: synthetic bacterial promoter&nbsp
   4975..5574    +  CDS            PuroR (fragment): puromycin N-acetyltransferase; pac from Streptomyces; confers resistance to puromycin
   5584..5709    +  CDS            ble (fragment): BLE_KLEPN - Experimental evidence at protein level: Swiss-Prot protein existence level 1. Binding protein with a strong affinity to the bleomycin family of antibiotics. Binds to CL990; an antimitotic-antibiotic compound. From Klebsiella pneumoniae.
   5704..5825    +  polyA_signal   SV40 poly(A) signal: SV40 polyadenylation signal
   5878..6738    -  CDS            AmpR: β-lactamase; bla; confers resistance to ampicillin, carbenicillin, and related antibiotics
   6741..89      -  promoter       AmpR promoter (fragment) (across the origin): bla
>Addgene plasmid #156635 | pD649-HAsp-GPA33-Fc(DAPA)-AviTag-6xHis | depositor full sequence | sequence record 302379 | Full Sequence
TTTCAATATTATTGAAGCATTTATCAGGGTTATTGTCTCATGAGCGGATACATATTTGAATGTATTTAGA
AAAATAAACAAATAGGGGTCAGTGTTACAACCAATTAACCAATTCTGAACATTATCGCGAGCCCATTTAT
ACCTGAATATGGCTCATAACACCCCTTGCTCATGACCAAAATCCCTTAACGTGAGTTACGCGCGCGTCGT
TCCACTGAGCGTCAGACCCCGTAGAAAAGATCAAAGGATCTTCTTGAGATCCTTTTTTTCTGCGCGTAAT
CTGCTGCTTGCAAACAAAAAAACCACCGCTACCAGCGGTGGTTTGTTTGCCGGATCAAGAGCTACCAACT
CTTTTTCCGAAGGTAACTGGCTTCAGCAGAGCGCAGATACCAAATACTGTTCTTCTAGTGTAGCCGTAGT
TAGCCCACCACTTCAAGAACTCTGTAGCACCGCCTACATACCTCGCTCTGCTAATCCTGTTACCAGTGGC
TGCTGCCAGTGGCGATAAGTCGTGTCTTACCGGGTTGGACTCAAGACGATAGTTACCGGATAAGGCGCAG
CGGTCGGGCTGAACGGGGGGTTCGTGCACACAGCCCAGCTTGGAGCGAACGACCTACACCGAACTGAGAT
ACCTACAGCGTGAGCTATGAGAAAGCGCCACGCTTCCCGAAGGGAGAAAGGCGGACAGGTATCCGGTAAG
CGGCAGGGTCGGAACAGGAGAGCGCACGAGGGAGCTTCCAGGGGGAAACGCCTGGTATCTTTATAGTCCT
GTCGGGTTTCGCCACCTCTGACTTGAGCGTCGATTTTTGTGATGCTCGTCAGGGGGGCGGAGCCTATGGA
AAAACGCCAGCAACGCGGCCTTTTTACGGTTCCTGGCCTTTTGCTGGCCTTTTGCTCACATGTTCTTTCC
TGCGTTATCCCCTGATTCTGTGGATAACCGTATTACCGCCTTTGAGTGAGCTGATACCGCTCGCCGCAGC
CGAACGACCGAGCGCAGCGAGTCAGTGAGCGAGGAAGCGGAAGGCGAGAGTAGGGAACTGCCAGGCATCA
AACTAAGCAGAAGGCCCCTGACGGATGGCCTTTTTGCGTTTCTACAAACTCTTTCTGTGTTGTAAAACGA
CGGCCAGTCTTAAGCTCGGGCCCCCTGGGCGGTTCTGATAACGAGTAATCGTTAATCCGCAAATAACGTA
AAAACCCGCTTCGGCGGGTTTTTTTATGGGGGGAGTTTAGGGAAAGAGCATTTGTCAGAATATTTAAGGG
CGCCTGTCACTTTGCTTGATATATGAGAATTATTTAACCTTATAAATGAGAAAAAAGCAACGCACTTTAA
ATAAGATACGTTGCTTTTTCGATTGATGAACACCTATAATTAAACTATTCATCTATTATTTATGATTTTT
TGTATATACAATATTTCTAGTTTGTTAAAGAGAATTAAGAAAATAAATCTCGAAAATAATAAAGGGAAAA
TCAGTTTTTGATATCAAAATTATACATGTCAACGATAATACAAAATATAATACAAACTATAAGATGTTAT
CAGTATTTATTATCATTTAGAATAAATTTTGTGTCGCCCTTAATTGTGAGCGGATAACAATTACGAGCTT
CATGCACAGTGGCGTTGACTCAATATTGGCCATTAGCCATATTATTCATTGGTTATATAGCATAAATCAA
TATTGGCTATTGGCCATTGCATACGTTGTATCTATATCATAATATGTACATTTATATTGGCTCATGTCCA
ATATGACCGCCATGTTGGCATTGATTATTGACTAGTTATTAATAGTAATCAATTACGGGGTCATTAGTTC
ATAGCCCATATATGGAGTTCCGCGTTACATAACTTACGGTAAATGGCCCGCCTGGCTGACCGCCCAACGA
CCCCCGCCCATTGACGTCAATAATGACGTATGTTCCCATAGTAACGCCAATAGGGACTTTCCATTGACGT
CAATGGGTGGAGTATTTACGGTAAACTGCCCACTTGGCAGTACATCAAGTGTATCATATGCCAAGTACGC
CCCCTATTGACGTCAATGACGGTAAATGGCCCGCCTGGCATTATGCCCAGTACATGACCTTATGGGACTT
TCCTACTTGGCAGTACATCTACGTATTAGTCATCGCTATTACCATGGTGATGCGGTTTTGGCAGTACATC
AATGGGCGTGGATAGCGGTTTGACTCACGGGGATTTCCAAGTCTCCACCCCATTGACGTCAATGGGAGTT
TGTTTTGGCACCAAAATCAACGGGACTTTCCAAAATGTCGTAACAACTCCGCCCCATTGACGCAAATGGG
CGGTAGGCGTGTACGGTGGGAGGTCTATATAAGCAGAGCTCGTTTAGTGAACCGTCAGATCGCCTGGAGA
CGCCATCCACGCTGTTTTGACCTCCATAGAAGACACCGGGACCGATCCAGCCTCCGCGGCCGGGAACGGT
GCATTGGAACGCGGATTCCCCGTGCCAAGAGTGACGTAAGTACCGCCTATAGAGTCTATAGGCCCACCCC
CTTGGCTTCGTTAGAACGCGGCTACAATTAATACATAACCTTATGTATCATACACATACGATTTAGGTGA
CACTATAGAATAACATCCACTTTGCCTTTCTCTCCACAGGTGTCCACTCCCAGGTCCAACTGCACCTCGG
TTCTATCGAAAACGCGCCTGCTAGCGCCACCATGAAGACCATCATTGCCCTGAGCTACATCTTCTGCCTG
GTGTTCGCTGCGGCCGCCATTTCTGTGGAAACACCCCAGGATGTGCTGAGAGCCAGCCAGGGAAAAAGCG
TGACCCTGCCTTGTACCTACCACACCAGCACAAGCAGCAGAGAAGGCCTGATCCAGTGGGACAAGCTGCT
GCTGACACACACCGAGAGAGTGGTCATCTGGCCCTTCAGCAACAAGAACTACATCCACGGCGAGCTGTAC
AAGAACCGGGTGTCCATCTCCAACAACGCCGAGCAGTCTGACGCCAGCATCACCATCGATCAGCTGACCA
TGGCCGACAACGGCACCTACGAGTGTAGCGTGTCCCTGATGAGCGACCTGGAAGGCAACACCAAAAGCAG
AGTCAGACTCCTGGTGCTGGTGCCTCCTAGCAAGCCTGAGTGTGGAATCGAGGGCGAGACAATCATCGGC
AACAACATCCAGCTGACCTGCCAGAGCAAAGAGGGCAGCCCTACACCTCAGTACAGCTGGAAGCGGTACA
ACATCCTGAATCAAGAGCAGCCCCTGGCTCAGCCTGCTTCTGGACAGCCTGTGTCTCTGAAGAACATCAG
CACCGACACCAGCGGCTACTACATCTGCACCAGCAGCAATGAGGAAGGCACCCAGTTCTGCAACATCACA
GTGGCTGTGCGGAGCCCCAGCATGAACGTTGGCGCGCCGGGCGGCGACAAGACCCACACCTGCCCCCCCT
GCCCAGCTCCAGAACTGCTGGGAGGGCCTTCCGTGTTCCTGTTCCCCCCCAAGCCCAAGGACACCCTGAT
GATCAGCAGGACCCCCGAGGTGACCTGCGTGGTGGTGGCCGTGTCCCACGAGGACCCAGAGGTGAAGTTC
AACTGGTACGTGGACGGCGTGGAGGTGCACAACGCCAAGACCAAGCCCAGAGAGGAGCAGTACAACAGCA
CCTACAGGGTGGTGTCCGTGCTGACCGTGCTGCACCAGGACTGGCTGAACGGCAAAGAATACAAGTGCAA
AGTCTCCAACAAGGCCCTGGCTGCCCCAATCGAAAAGACAATCAGCAAGGCCAAGGGCCAGCCACGGGAG
CCCCAGGTGTACACCCTGCCCCCCAGCCGGGAGGAGATGACCAAGAACCAGGTGTCCCTGACCTGTCTGG
TGAAGGGCTTCTACCCCAGCGATATCGCCGTGGAGTGGGAGAGCAACGGCCAGCCCGAGAACAACTACAA
GACCACCCCCCCAGTGCTGGACAGCGACGGCAGCTTCTTCCTGTACAGCAAGCTGACCGTGGACAAGTCC
AGGTGGCAGCAGGGCAACGTGTTCAGCTGCAGCGTGATGCACGAGGCCCTGCACAACCACTACACCCAGA
AGTCCCTGAGCCTGAGCCCCGGCGGCAGCGGTCTTAATGATATTTTCGAGGCTCAGAAGATTGAGTGGCA
TGAACACCACCACCATCACCACTAAGGCCGGCCTGTAGTCACTGGCACAACGCGTTACCCGGTAAGCCAA
TCGGGTATACACGGTCGTCATACTGCAGACAGGGTTCTTCTACTTTGCAAGATAGTCTTGAGTAGTAAAA
TAAATAGATAGAGAAAATCAGCCTCGACTGTGCCTTCTAGTTGCCAGCCATCTGTTGTTTGCCCCTCCCC
CGTGCCTTCCTTGACCCTGGAAGGTGCCACTCCCACTGTCCTTTCCTAATAAAATGAGGAAATTGCATCA
CAACACTCAACCCTATCTCGGTCTATTCTTTTGATTTATAAGGGATTTTGCCGATTTCGGCCTATTGGTT
AAAAAATGAGCTGATTTAACAAAAATTTAACGCGAATTAATTCTGTGGAATGTGTGTCAGTTAGGGTGTG
GAAAGTCCCCAGGCTCCCCAGCAGGCAGAAGTATGCAAAGCATGCATCTCAATTAGTCAGCAACCAGGTG
TGGAAAGTCCCCAGGCTCCCCAGCAGGCAGAAGTATGCAAAGCATGCATCTCAATTAGTCAGCAACCATA
GTCCCGCCCCTAACTCCGCCCATCCCGCCCCTAACTCCGCCCAGTTCCGCCCATTCTCCGCCCCATGGCT
GACTAATTTTTTTTATTTATGCAGAGGCCGAGGCCGCCTCTGCCTCTGAGCTATTCCAGAAGTAGTGAGG
AGGCTTTTTTGGAGGCCTAGGCTTTTGCAAAAAGCTCCCGGGAGCTTGTATATCCATTTTCGGATCTGAT
CAGCACGTGTTGACAATTAATCATCGGCATAGTATATCGGCATAGTATAATACGACAAGGTGAGGAACTA
AACCATGACCGAGTACAAGCCCACGGTGCGCCTCGCCACCCGCGACGACGTCCCCAGGGCCGTACGCACC
CTCGCCGCCGCGTTCGCCGACTACCCCGCCACGCGCCACACCGTCGATCCGGACCGCCACATCGAGCGGG
TCACCGAGCTGCAAGAACTCTTCCTCACGCGCGTCGGGCTCGACATCGGCAAGGTGTGGGTCGCGGACGA
CGGCGCCGCGGTGGCGGTCTGGACCACGCCGGAGAGCGTCGAAGCGGGGGCGGTGTTCGCCGAGATCGGC
CCGCGCATGGCCGAGTTGAGCGGTTCCCGGCTGGCCGCGCAGCAACAGATGGAAGGCCTCCTGGCGCCGC
ACCGGCCCAAGGAGCCCGCGTGGTTCCTGGCCACCGTCGGCGTCTCGCCCGACCACCAGGGCAAGGGTCT
GGGCAGCGCCGTCGTGCTCCCCGGAGTGGAGGCGGCCGAGCGCGCCGGGGTGCCCGCCTTCCTGGAGACA
TCCGCGCCCCGCAACCTCCCCTTCTACGAGCGGCTCGGCTTCACCGTCACCGCCGACGTCGAGGTGCCCG
AAGGACCGCGCACCTGGTGCATGACCCGCAAGCCCGGTGCCTGACACGTGCTACGAGATTTCGATTCCAC
CGCCGCCTTCTATGAAAGGTTGGGCTTCGGAATCGTTTTCCGGGACGCCGGCTGGATGATCCTCCAGCGC
GGGGATCTCATGCTGGAGTTCTTCGCCCACCCCAACTTGTTTATTGCAGCTTATAATGGTTACAAATAAA
GCAATAGCATCACAAATTTCACAAATAAAGCATTTTTTTCACTGCATTCTAGTTGTGGTTTGTCCAAACT
CATCAATGTATCTTATCATGTCTGTATACCGTCGACCTCTAGCTAGAGCTTGGCGTAATCATGGTCATTA
CCAATGCTTAATCAGTGAGGCACCTATCTCAGCGATCTGTCTATTTCGTTCATCCATAGTTGCCTGACTC
CCCGTCGTGTAGATAACTACGATACGGGAGGGCTTACCATCTGGCCCCAGCGCTGCGATGATACCGCGAG
AACCACGCTCACCGGCTCCGGATTTATCAGCAATAAACCAGCCAGCCGGAAGGGCCGAGCGCAGAAGTGG
TCCTGCAACTTTATCCGCCTCCATCCAGTCTATTAATTGTTGCCGGGAAGCTAGAGTAAGTAGTTCGCCA
GTTAATAGTTTGCGCAACGTTGTTGCCATCGCTACAGGCATCGTGGTGTCACGCTCGTCGTTTGGTATGG
CTTCATTCAGCTCCGGTTCCCAACGATCAAGGCGAGTTACATGATCCCCCATGTTGTGCAAAAAAGCGGT
TAGCTCCTTCGGTCCTCCGATCGTTGTCAGAAGTAAGTTGGCCGCAGTGTTATCACTCATGGTTATGGCA
GCACTGCATAATTCTCTTACTGTCATGCCATCCGTAAGATGCTTTTCTGTGACTGGTGAGTACTCAACCA
AGTCATTCTGAGAATAGTGTATGCGGCGACCGAGTTGCTCTTGCCCGGCGTCAATACGGGATAATACCGC
GCCACATAGCAGAACTTTAAAAGTGCTCATCATTGGAAAACGTTCTTCGGGGCGAAAACTCTCAAGGATC
TTACCGCTGTTGAGATCCAGTTCGATGTAACCCACTCGTGCACCCAACTGATCTTCAGCATCTTTTACTT
TCACCAGCGTTTCTGGGTGAGCAAAAACAGGAAGGCAAAATGCCGCAAAAAAGGGAATAAGGGCGACACG
GAAATGTTGAATACTCATATTCTTCCTT
