>Addgene plasmid #156635 | pD649-HAsp-GPA33-Fc(DAPA)-AviTag-6xHis | depositor partial sequence | sequence record 302380 | insert (extracellular domain)
ATTTCTGTGGAAACACCCCAGGATGTGCTGAGAGCCAGCCAGGGAAAAAGCGTGACCCTGCCTTGTACCT
ACCACACCAGCACAAGCAGCAGAGAAGGCCTGATCCAGTGGGACAAGCTGCTGCTGACACACACCGAGAG
AGTGGTCATCTGGCCCTTCAGCAACAAGAACTACATCCACGGCGAGCTGTACAAGAACCGGGTGTCCATC
TCCAACAACGCCGAGCAGTCTGACGCCAGCATCACCATCGATCAGCTGACCATGGCCGACAACGGCACCT
ACGAGTGTAGCGTGTCCCTGATGAGCGACCTGGAAGGCAACACCAAAAGCAGAGTCAGACTCCTGGTGCT
GGTGCCTCCTAGCAAGCCTGAGTGTGGAATCGAGGGCGAGACAATCATCGGCAACAACATCCAGCTGACC
TGCCAGAGCAAAGAGGGCAGCCCTACACCTCAGTACAGCTGGAAGCGGTACAACATCCTGAATCAAGAGC
AGCCCCTGGCTCAGCCTGCTTCTGGACAGCCTGTGTCTCTGAAGAACATCAGCACCGACACCAGCGGCTA
CTACATCTGCACCAGCAGCAATGAGGAAGGCACCCAGTTCTGCAACATCACAGTGGCTGTGCGGAGCCCC
AGCATGAACGTT
